>Addgene plasmid #111618 | pAC37 | addgene full sequence | sequence record 211934 | Addgene NGS Result
TCTCCCCGCGCGTTGGCCGATTCATTAATGCAGCTGGCACGACAGGTTTCCCGACTGGAAAGCGGGCAGT
GAGCGCAACGCAATTAATGTGAGTTAGCTCACTCATTAGGCACCCCAGGCTTTACACTTTATGCTTCCGG
CTCGTATGTTGTGTGGAATTGTGAGCGGATAACAATTTCACACAGGAAACAGCTATGACATGATTACGAA
TTGCGGCCGCGCGAATTCAAAAAGGCCATCCGTCAGGATGGCCTTCTAGGATCAATGCCGTCGCCCCCTT
GGAGCCCAGGCCGAGCGCCTCGAACTGTGAGATTTGGGAGGCGATTTGCCGAGCAAAGTGGGTTGTCATT
GGTTTGCCATCTCATGGGTTCGGACGAGGCCTCGAGCAAGGGTTGTAACGGTTTTTGTCTGGCCAATGGG
CTCTTGCGTAAAAAGGCTGCCGCCCTTCTTGCTTGGTTGCCGTTCTCGGATCCCGCGCAGCCCGGTGGGT
GTGCCAAATTTCTCGCGGTTTGGATCGCGCCGATTGCCGCGGCCTACGAAGCCCGTGGTTCTTCTCCCCG
AAACTTTTTCGTTCGGACTCCGAATATCGCGCTTCGCCCAGCGCCGCTAGTTTCCCGTTCCTGACAAAGC
AAGCGCTCTGGCTCAGGTATCTCCTGATCCGGATGCATATCGCTGAAGAGGGAACGTTCTGTCATGGGTA
CCATTAAAGAGGAGAAATTAACTATGAGCATGCGTAAAGGAGAAGAACTTTTCACTGGAGTTGTCCCAAT
TCTTGTTGAATTAGATGGTGATGTTAATGGGCACAAATTTTCTGTCAGTGGAGAGGGTGAAGGTGATGCA
ACATACGGAAAACTTACCCTTAAATTTATTTGCACTACTGGAAAACTACCTGTTCCATGGCCAACACTTG
TCACTACTTTCGGTTATGGTGTTCAATGCTTTGCGAGATACCCAGATCATATGAAACAGCATGACTTTTT
CAAGAGTGCCATGCCCGAAGGTTATGTACAGGAAAGAACTATATTTTTCAAAGATGACGGGAACTACAAG
ACACGTGCTGAAGTCAAGTTTGAAGGTGATACCCTTGTTAATAGAATCGAGTTAAAAGGTATTGATTTTA
AAGAAGATGGAAACATTCTTGGACACAAATTGGAATACAACTATAACTCACACAATGTATACATCATGGC
AGACAAACAAAAGAATGGAATCAAAGTTAACTTCAAAATTAGACACAACATTGAAGATGGAAGCGTTCAA
CTAGCAGACCATTATCAACAAAATACTCCAATTGGCGATGGCCCTGTCCTTTTACCAGACAACCATTACC
TGTCCACACAATCTGCCCTTTCGAAAGATCCCAACGAAAAGAGAGACCACATGGTCCTTCTTGAGTTTGT
AACAGCTGCTGGGATTACACATGGCATGGATGAACTATACAAAAGGCCTGCAGCAAACGACGAAAACTAC
GCTGCAGCAGTTTAATAAGCTTAATTAGCTGAGCTTGGACTCCTGTTGATAGATCCAGTAATGACCTCAG
AACTCCATCTGGATTTGTTCAGAACGCTCGGTTGCCGCCGGGCGTTTTTTATTGGTGAGAATCCAAGCTA
GCTTGGCGAGATTTTCAGGAGCTAAGGAAGCTAAAATGGAGAAAAAAATCACTGGATATACCACCGTTGA
TATATCCCAATGGCATCGTAAAGAACATTTTGAGGCATTTCAGTCAGTTGCTCAATGTACCTATAACCAG
ACCGTTCAGCTGGATATTACGGCCTTTTTAAAGACCGTAAAGAAAAATAAGCACAAGTTTTATCCGGCCT
TTATTCACATTCTTGCCCGCCTGATGAATGCTCATCCGGAATTTCGTATGGCAATGAAAGACGGTGAGCT
GGTGATATGGGATAGTGTTCACCCTTGTTACACCGTTTTCCATGAGCAAACTGAAACGTTTTCATCGCTC
TGGAGTGAATACCACGACGATTTCCGGCAGTTTCTACACATATATTCGCAAGATGTGGCGTGTTACGGTG
AAAACCTGGCCTATTTCCCTAAAGGGTTTATTGAGAATATGTTTTTCGTCTCAGCCAATCCCTGGGTGAG
TTTCACCAGTTTTGATTTAAACGTGGCCAATATGGACAACTTCTTCGCCCCCGTTTTCACCATGGGCAAA
TATTATACGCAAGGCGACAAGGTGCTGATGCCGCTGGCGATTCAGGTTCATCATGCCGTTTGTGATGGCT
TCCATGTCGGCAGAATGCTTAATGAATTACAACAGTACTGCGATGAGTGGCAGGGCGGGGCGTAATTTTT
TTAAGGCAGTTATTGGTGCCCTTAAACGCCTGGGGTAATGACTCTCTAGCTTGAGGCATCAAATAAAACG
AAAGGCTCAGTCGAAAGACTGGGCCTTTCGTTTTATCTGTTGTTTGTCGGTGAACGCTCTCCTGAGTAGG
ACAAATCCGCCGCTAGGAGCTTGCGGCCGCCCAGCTTGGCACTGGCCGTCGTTTTACAACGTCGTGACTG
GGAAAACCCTGGCGTTACCCAACTTAATCGCCTTGCAGCACATCCCCCTTTCGCCAGCTGGCGTAATAGC
GAAGAGGCCCGCACCGATCGCCCTTCCCAACAGTTGCGCAGCCTGAAAGGCAGGCCGGGCCGTGGTGGCC
ACGGCCTCTAGGCCAGATCCAGCGGCATCTGGGTTAGTCGAGCGCGGGCCGCTTCCCATGTCTCACCAGG
GCGAGCCTGTTTCGCGATCTCAGCATCTGAAATCTTCCCGGCCTTGCGCTTCGCTGGGGCCTTACCCACC
GCCTTGGCGGGCTTCTTCGGTCCAAAACTGAACAACAGATGTGTGACCTTGCGCCCGGTCTTTCGCTGCG
CCCACTCCACCTGTAGCGGGCTGTGCTCGTTGATCTGCGTCACGGCTGGATCAAGCACTCGCAACTTGAA
GTCCTTGATCGAGGGATACCGGCCTTCCAGTTGAAACCACTTTCGCAGCTGGTCAATTTCTATTTCGCGC
TGGCCGATGCTGTCCCATTGCATGAGCAGCTCGTAAAGCCTGATCGCGTGGGTGCTGTCCATCTTGGCCA
CGTCAGCCAAGGCGTATTTGGTGAACTGTTTGGTGAGTTCCGTCAGGTACGGCAGCATGTCTTTGGTGAA
CCTGAGTTCTACACGGCCCTCACCCTCCCGGTAGATGATTGTTTGCACCCAGCCGGTAATCATCACACTC
GGTCTTTTCCCCTTGCCATTGGGCTCTTGGGTTAACCGGACTTCCCGCCGTTTCAGGCGCAGGGCCGCTT
CTTTGAGCTGGTTGTAGGAAGATTCGATAGGGACACCCGCCATCGTCGCTATGTCCTCCGCCGTCACTGA
ATACATCACTTCATCGGTGACAGGCTCGCTCCTCTTCACCTGGCTAATACAGGCCAGAACGATCCGCTGT
TCCTGAACACTGAGGCGATACGCGGCCTCGACCAGGGCATTGCTTTTGTAAACCATTGGGGGTGAGGCCA
CGTTCGACATTCCTTGTGTATAAGGGGACACTGTATCTGCGTCCCACAATACAACAAATCCGTCCCTTTA
CAACAACAAATCCGTCCCTTCTTAACAACAAATCCGTCCCTTAATGGCAACAAATCCGTCCCTTTTTAAA
CTCTACAGGCCACGGATTACGTGGCCTGTAGACGTCCTAAAAGGTTTAAAAGGGAAAAGGAAGAAAAGGG
TGGAAACGCAAAAAACGCACCACTACGTGGCCCCGTTGGGGCCGCATTTGTGCCCCTGAAGGGGCGGGGG
AGGCGTCTGGGCAATCCCCGTTTTACCAGTCCCCTATCGCCGCCTGAGAGGGCGCAGGAAGCGAGTAATC
AGGGTATCGAGGCGGATTCACCCTTGGCGTCCAACCAGCGGCACCAGCGGCGCCTGAGAGGCGAATTGAC
ATAAGCCTGTTCGGTTCGTAAACTGTAATGCAAGTAGCGTATGCGCTCACGCAACTGGTCCAGAACCTTG
ACCGAACGCAGCGGTGGTAACGGCGCAGTGGCGGTTTTCATGGCTTGTTATGACTGTTTTTTTGTACAGT
CTATGCCTCGGGCATCCAAGCAGCAAGCGCGTTACGCCGTGGGTCGATGTTTGATGTTATGGAGCAGCAA
CGATGTTACGCAGCAGCAACGATGTTACGCAGCAGGGCAGTCGCCCTAAAACAAAGTTAGGTGGCTCAAG
TATGGGCATCATTCGCACATGTAGGCTCGGCCCTGACCAAGTCAAATCCATGCGGGCTGCTCTTGATCTT
TTCGGTCGTGAGTTCGGAGACGTAGCCACCTACTCCCAACATCAGCCGGACTCCGATTACCTCGGGAACT
TGCTCCGTAGTAAGACATTCATCGCGCTTGCTGCCTTCGACCAAGAAGCGGTTGTTGGCGCTCTCGCGGC
TTACGTTCTGCCCAAGTTTGAGCAGCCGCGTAGTGAGATCTATATCTATGATCTCGCAGTCTCCGGCGAG
CACCGGAGGCAGGGCATTGCCACCGCGCTCATCAATCTCCTCAAGCATGAGGCCAACGCGCTTGGTGCTT
ATGTGATCTACGTGCAAGCAGATTACGGTGACGATCCCGCAGTGGCTCTCTATACAAAGTTGGGCATACG
GGAAGAAGTGATGCACTTTGATATCGACCCAAGTACCGCCACCTAACAATTCGTTCAAGCCGAGATCGGC
TTCCCGGCCGCGGAGTTGTTCGGTAAATTGTCACAACGCCGCGGCCAATTCGATGGTGCACTCTCAGTAC
AATCTGCTCTGATGCCGCATAGTTAAGCCAGCCCCGACACCCGCCAACACCCGCTGACGCGCCCTGACGG
GCTTGTCTGCTCCCGGCATCCGCTTACAGACAAGCTGTGACCGTCTCCGGGAGCTGCATGTGTCAGAGGT
TTTCACCGTCATCACCGAAACGCGCGAGACGAAAGGGCCTCGTGATACGCCTATTTTTATAGGTTAATGT
CATGATAATAATGGTTTCTTAGACGTCAGGTGGCACTTTTCGGGGAAATGTGCGCGGAACCCCTATTTGT
TTATTTTTCTAAATACATTCAAATATGTATCCGCTCATGAGACAATAACCCTGATAAATGCTTCAATAAT
ATTGAAAAAGGAAGAGTATGAGTATTCAACATTTCCGTGTCGCCCTTATTCCCTTTTTTGCGGCATTTTG
CCTTCCTGTTTTTGCTCACCCAGAAACGCTGGTGAAAGTAAAAGATGCTGAAGATCAGTTGGGTGCACGA
GTGGGTTACATCGAACTGGATCTCAACAGCGGTAAGATCCTTGAGAGTTTTCGCCCCGAAGAACGTTTTC
CAATGATGAGCACTTTTAAAGTTCTGCTATGTGGCGCGGTATTATCCCGTATTGACGCCGGGCAAGAGCA
ACTCGGTCGCCGCATACACTATTCTCAGAATGACTTGGTTGAGTACTCACCAGTCACAGAAAAGCATCTT
ACGGATGGCATGACAGTAAGAGAATTATGCAGTGCTGCCATAACCATGAGTGATAACACTGCGGCCAACT
TACTTCTGACAACGATCGGAGGACCGAAGGAGCTAACCGCTTTTTTGCACAACATGGGGGATCATGTAAC
TCGCCTTGATCGTTGGGAACCGGAGCTGAATGAAGCCATACCAAACGACGAGCGTGACACCACGATGCCT
GTAGCAATGGCAACAACGTTGCGCAAACTATTAACTGGCGAACTACTTACTCTAGCTTCCCGGCAACAAT
TAATAGACTGGATGGAGGCGGATAAAGTTGCAGGACCACTTCTGCGCTCGGCCCTTCCGGCTGGCTGGTT
TATTGCTGATAAATCTGGAGCCGGTGAGCGTGGGTCTCGCGGTATCATTGCAGCACTGGGGCCAGATGGT
AAGCCCTCCCGTATCGTAGTTATCTACACGACGGGGAGTCAGGCAACTATGGATGAACGAAATAGACAGA
TCGCTGAGATAGGTGCCTCACTGATTAAGCATTGGTAACTGTCAGACCAAGTTTACTCATATATACTTTA
GATTGATTTAAAACTTCATTTTTAATTTAAAAGGATCTAGGTGAAGATCCTTTTTGATAATCTCATGACC
AAAATCCCTTAACGTGAGTTTTCGTTCCACTGAGCGTCAGACCCCGTAGAAAAGATCAAAGGATCTTCTT
GAGATCCTTTTTTTCTGCGCGTAATCTGCTGCTTGCAAACAAAAAAACCACCGCTACCAGCGGTGGTTTG
TTTGCCGGATCAAGAGCTACCAACTCTTTTTCCGAAGGTAACTGGCTTCAGCAGAGCGCAGATACCAAAT
ACTGTTCTTCTAGTGTAGCCGTAGTTAGGCCACCACTTCAAGAACTCTGTAGCACCGCCTACATACCTCG
CTCTGCTAATCCTGTTACCAGTGGCTGCTGCCAGTGGCGATAAGTCGTGTCTTACCGGGTTGGACTCAAG
ACGATAGTTACCGGATAAGGCGCAGCGGTCGGGCTGAACGGGGGGTTCGTGCACACAGCCCAGCTTGGAG
CGAACGACCTACACCGAACTGAGATACCTACAGCGTGAGCTATGAGAAAGCGCCACGCTTCCCGAAGGGA
GAAAGGCGGACAGGTATCCGGTAAGCGGCAGGGTCGGAACAGGAGAGCGCACGAGGGAGCTTCCAGGGGG
AAACGCCTGGTATCTTTATAGTCCTGTCGGGTTTCGCCACCTCTGACTTGAGCGTCGATTTTTGTGATGC
TCGTCAGGGGGGCGGAGCCTATGGAAAAACGCCAGCAACGCGGCCTTTTTACGGTTCCTGGCCTTTTGCT
GGCCTTTTGCTCACATGTTCTTTCCTGCGTTATCCCCTGATTCTGTGGATAACCGTATTACCGCCTTTGA
GTGAGCTGATACCGCTCGCCGCAGCCGAACGACCGAGCGCAGCGAGTCAGTGAGCGAGGAAGCGGAAGAG
CGCCCAATACGCAAACCGCC
Features (pLannotate 1.2.2; 21 found; start..end, strand, type, name):
     85..106     +  protein_bind   CAP binding site: CAP binding activates transcription in the presence of cAMP. E. coli catabolite activator protein
    121..151     +  promoter       lac promoter: promoter for the E. coli lac operon
    159..175     +  protein_bind   lac operator: The lac repressor binds to the lac operator to inhibit transcription in E. coli. This inhibition can be relieved by adding lactose or isopropyl-β-D-thiogalactopyranoside (IPTG). lac repressor encoded by lacI
    230..257     -  terminator     rrnB T2 terminator: transcription terminator T2 from the E. coli rrnB gene
    730..1443    +  CDS            hfriFP: hfriFP is a fluorescent protein published in 2013, derived from Herbaspirillum frisingense.
   1453..1473    +  CDS            ssrA tag (LVA) (fragment): C-terminal peptide that mediates degradation in bacteria through the ClpXP and ClpAP proteases (McGinness et al., 2006) mutant LVA variant that confers accelerated degradation under some conditions (Andersen et al., 1998)
   1508..1602    +  terminator     lambda t0 terminator: transcription terminator from phage lambda
   1617..1645    +  promoter       cat promoter (fragment): promoter of the E. coli cat gene encoding chloramphenicol acetyltransferase
   1646..2302    +  CDS            cat: CAT_ECOLX - Experimental evidence at protein level: Swiss-Prot protein existence level 1. This enzyme is an effector of chloramphenicol resistance in bacteria. From Escherichia coli. This protein is used as a marker in many commonly used cloning vectors, such as pACYC184.
   2370..2456    +  terminator     rrnB T1 terminator: Escherichia coli rrnB; transcription terminator T1 from the E. coli rrnB gene
   2490..2637    +  CDS            lacZα (fragment): LacZα fragment of β-galactosidase; lacZ fragment
   2668..3501    -  CDS            pRO1600 Rep: replication protein for the broad-host-range plasmid pRO1600 from Pseudomonas aeruginosa&nbsp
   3515..3866    +  rep_origin     pRO1600 oriV: broad-host-range origin of replication from Pseudomonas aeruginosa plasmid pRO1600; requires the pRO1600 Rep protein for replication (West et al., 1994)
   3916..3944    +  promoter       Pc promoter: intI1 (promoter lies within the coding sequence); class 1 integron promoter
   4133..4666    +  CDS            GmR: gentamycin acetyltransferase; aacC1; confers resistance to gentamycin
   4743..4791    -  misc_feature   bom (fragment): basis of mobility region from pBR322
   4893..4928    -  CDS            rop (fragment): Rop protein, which maintains plasmids at low copy number; rop
   5023..5127    +  promoter       AmpR promoter: bla
   5128..5988    +  CDS            AmpR: β-lactamase; bla; confers resistance to ampicillin, carbenicillin, and related antibiotics
   6159..6747    +  rep_origin     ori: high-copy-number ColE1/pMB1/pBR322/pUC origin of replication
   6930..72      +  CDS            lacI (fragment) (across the origin): lac repressor; lacI; The lac repressor binds to the lac operator to inhibit transcription in E. coli. This inhibition can be relieved by adding lactose or isopropyl-β-D-thiogalactopyranoside (IPTG).
