[The description below was written by a language model from this plasmid's Addgene catalogue record and pLannotate feature annotations shown in this document.]
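Description:
pAC37 is a bacterial reporter plasmid built on the pUCP22Not backbone, an Escherichia coli–Pseudomonas shuttle vector. It serves as a fluorescent biosensor for activity of the PQS quorum sensing system in Pseudomonas aeruginosa. The sequenced record (about 6.95 kb) carries two replication systems. A high-copy ColE1/pUC-type origin supports propagation in E. coli. The pRO1600 oriV, together with its Rep protein gene, allows maintenance in Pseudomonas. Selection markers include a gentamicin acetyltransferase gene (aacC1) driven by a class 1 integron Pc promoter and a β-lactamase gene. The catalogue lists gentamicin as the resistance used for growth in bacteria and ampicillin as an additional marker. A cat gene with a fragment of its own promoter is also annotated downstream of the reporter, although the catalogue does not mention chloramphenicol resistance.

The insert is PpqsA-gfp(ASV), a fusion of the pqsA promoter to a destabilised GFP. The pqsA promoter itself is not annotated, but it presumably lies in the unannotated stretch upstream of the fluorescent protein reading frame. The annotation software labelled that frame as "hfriFP", whereas the catalogue identifies it as GFP. An ssrA-type degradation tag follows the coding sequence and targets the protein to the ClpXP and ClpAP proteases. This shortens its half-life, so fluorescence tracks current promoter activity rather than accumulated protein. The insert name gives the tag variant as ASV, the depositor comment says AAV, and the software matched a fragment of the LVA variant, so the exact variant should be checked against the sequence. The lambda t0 and rrnB T1/T2 terminators flank the cassette and insulate it from read-through, including from the vector's lac promoter region. The associated publication concerns the effects of iron on DNA release and biofilm development in P. aeruginosa.
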