Addgene plasmid #111618: pAC37
Purpose: Fluorescent biosensor for gauging the activity of the PQS quorum sensing system in Pseudomonas aeruginosa
Depositing lab: Tim Tolker-Nielsen. Depositing organization: Danmarks Tekniske Universitet. Publication: Effects of iron on DNA release and biofilm development by Pseudomonas aeruginosa. Yang L, Barken KB, Skindersoe ME, Christensen AB, Givskov M, Tolker-Nielsen T. Microbiology. 2007 May;153(Pt 5):1318-28. doi: 10.1099/mic.0.2006/004911-0. PubMed 17464046.
Backbone
  Vector backbone: pUCP22Not
  Vector type: Bacterial Expression
  Selectable markers: Ampicillin
Growth in bacteria
  Bacterial resistance: Gentamicin, 10 μg/mL
  Growth temperature: 37°C
  Growth strain: DH5alpha
  Copy number: High Copy
Gene/Insert
  Gene/Insert name: PpqsA-gfp(ASV)
  Species: Synthetic
  Cloning method: Restriction Enzyme; 5′ cloning site Unknown (unknown if destroyed)
Terms and licenses: Academic/Nonprofit Terms; Industry Terms: Not Available to Industry
Depositor comments: GFP(AAV)- GFP variant with a shorter half life.
How to cite: pAC37 was a gift from Tim Tolker-Nielsen (Addgene plasmid # 111618 ; http://n2t.net/addgene:111618 ; RRID:Addgene_111618)
